>Addgene plasmid #111850 | pDNA2.0 6H-TEV-KRAS G12V | addgene full sequence | sequence record 213464 | Addgene NGS Result
ATGACCAAAATCCCTTAACGTGAGTTACGCGCGCGTCGTTCCACTGAGCGTCAGACCCCGTAGAAAAGAT
CAAAGGATCTTCTTGAGATCCTTTTTTTCTGCGCGTAATCTGCTGCTTGCAAACAAAAAAACCACCGCTA
CCAGCGGTGGTTTGTTTGCCGGATCAAGAGCTACCAACTCTTTTTCCGAAGGTAACTGGCTTCAGCAGAG
CGCAGATACCAAATACTGTTCTTCTAGTGTAGCCGTAGTTAGCCCACCACTTCAAGAACTCTGTAGCACC
GCCTACATACCTCGCTCTGCTAATCCTGTTACCAGTGGCTGCTGCCAGTGGCGATAAGTCGTGTCTTACC
GGGTTGGACTCAAGACGATAGTTACCGGATAAGGCGCAGCGGTCGGGCTGAACGGGGGGTTCGTGCACAC
AGCCCAGCTTGGAGCGAACGACCTACACCGAACTGAGATACCTACAGCGTGAGCTATGAGAAAGCGCCAC
GCTTCCCGAAGGGAGAAAGGCGGACAGGTATCCGGTAAGCGGCAGGGTCGGAACAGGAGAGCGCACGAGG
GAGCTTCCAGGGGGAAACGCCTGGTATCTTTATAGTCCTGTCGGGTTTCGCCACCTCTGACTTGAGCGTC
GATTTTTGTGATGCTCGTCAGGGGGGCGGAGCCTATGGAAAAACGCCAGCAACGCGGCCTTTTTACGGTT
CCTGGCCTTTTGCTGGCCTTTTGCTCACATGTTCTTTCCTGCGTTATCCCCTGATTCTGTGGATAACCGT
ATTACCGCCTTTGAGTGAGCTGATACCGCTCGCCGCAGCCGAACGACCGAGCGCAGCGAGTCAGTGAGCG
AGGAAGCGGAAGGCGAGAGTAGGGAACTGCCAGGCATCAAACTAAGCAGAAGGCCCCTGACGGATGGCCT
TTTTGCGTTTCTACAAACTCTTTCTGTGTTGTAAAACGACGGCCAGTCTTAAGCTCGGGCCCCCTGGGCG
GTTCTGATAACGAGTAATCGTTAATCCGCAAATAACGTAAAAACCCGCTTCGGCGGGTTTTTTTATGGGG
GGAGTTTAGGGAAAGAGCATTTGTCAGAATATTTAAGGGCGCCTGTCACTTTGCTTGATATATGAGAATT
ATTTAACCTTATAAATGAGAAAAAAGCAACGCACTTTAAATAAGATACGTTGCTTTTTCGATTGATGAAC
ACCTATAATTAAACTATTCATCTATTATTTATGATTTTTTGTATATACAATATTTCTAGTTTGTTAAAGA
GAATTAAGAAAATAAATCTCGAAAATAATAAAGGGAAAATCAGTTTTTGATATCAAAATTATACATGTCA
ACGATAATACAAAATATAATACAAACTATAAGATGTTATCAGTATTTATTATGCATTTAGAATAAATTTT
GTGTCGCCCTTAATTGTGAGCGGATAACAATTACGAGCTTCATGCACAGTGAAATCATGAAAAATTTATT
TGCTTTGTGAGCGGATAACAATTATAATATGTGGAATTGTGAGCGCTCACAATTCCACAACGGTTTCCCT
CTAGAAATAATTTTGTTTAACTTTTAGGAGATAAAACATATGCACCACCATCATCATCATTCTTCCGGCC
GTGAAAATCTGTACTTCCAAGGCATGACGGAGTACAAACTGGTGGTTGTCGGTGCGGTCGGTGTTGGCAA
AAGCGCGCTGACGATTCAATTGATCCAAAACCACTTTGTCGACGAATACGACCCGACCATTGAGGATTCG
TACCGTAAGCAGGTTGTCATCGATGGTGAGACTTGTCTGTTGGACATCCTGGACACCGCAGGCCAAGAAG
AGTATAGCGCCATGCGTGATCAGTACATGCGTACCGGTGAGGGCTTTCTGTGCGTGTTCGCGATCAACAA
TACCAAAAGCTTCGAGGACATTCACCACTATCGTGAGCAAATCAAGCGCGTTAAAGATAGCGAAGATGTG
CCGATGGTGCTGGTTGGTAACAAATGTGATCTGCCAAGCCGCACCGTGGACACCAAGCAGGCCCAGGATC
TGGCGCGTAGCTATGGTATTCCGTTTATTGAAACGAGCGCTAAAACCCGTCAGGGTGTCGACGACGCATT
CTATACGCTGGTACGCGAAATCCGCAAGCACAAGGAGAAGTAACTCGAGCCCCAAGGGCGACACCCCCTA
ATTAGCCCGGGCGAAAGGCCCAGTCTTTCGACTGAGCCTTTCGTTTTATTTGATGCCTGGCAGTTCCCTA
CTCTCGCATGGGGAGTCCCCACACTACCATCGGCGCTACGGCGTTTCACTTCTGAGTTCGGCATGGGGTC
AGGTGGGACCACCGCGCTACTGCCGCCAGGCAAACAAGGGGTGTTATGAGCCATATTCAGGTATAAATGG
GCTCGCGATAATGTTCAGAATTGGTTAATTGGTTGTAACACTGACCCCTATTTGTTTATTTTTCTAAATA
CATTCAAATATGTATCCGCTCATGAGACAATAACCCTGATAAATGCTTCAATAATATTGAAAAAGGAAGA
ATATGAGCCATATTCAACGGGAAACGTCGAGGCCGCGATTAAATTCCAACATGGATGCTGATTTATATGG
GTATAAATGGGCTCGCGATAATGTCGGGCAATCAGGTGCGACAATCTATCGCTTGTATGGGAAGCCCGAT
GCGCCAGAGTTGTTTCTGAAACATGGCAAAGGTAGCGTTGCCAATGATGTTACAGATGAGATGGTCAGAC
TAAACTGGCTGACGGAATTTATGCCACTTCCGACCATCAAGCATTTTATCCGTACTCCTGATGATGCATG
GTTACTCACCACTGCGATCCCCGGAAAAACAGCGTTCCAGGTATTAGAAGAATATCCTGATTCAGGTGAA
AATATTGTTGATGCGCTGGCAGTGTTCCTGCGCCGGTTGCACTCGATTCCTGTTTGTAATTGTCCTTTTA
ACAGCGATCGCGTATTTCGCCTCGCTCAGGCGCAATCACGAATGAATAACGGTTTGGTTGATGCGAGTGA
TTTTGATGACGAGCGTAATGGCTGGCCTGTTGAACAAGTCTGGAAAGAAATGCATAAACTTTTGCCATTC
TCACCGGATTCAGTCGTCACTCATGGTGATTTCTCACTTGATAACCTTATTTTTGACGAGGGGAAATTAA
TAGGTTGTATTGATGTTGGACGAGTCGGAATCGCAGACCGATACCAGGATCTTGCCATCCTATGGAACTG
CCTCGGTGAGTTTTCTCCTTCATTACAGAAACGGCTTTTTCAAAAATATGGTATTGATAATCCTGATATG
AATAAATTGCAATTTCATTTGATGCTCGATGAGTTTTTCTAAGCGGCGCGCCATCGAATGGCGCAAAACC
TTTCGCGGTATGGCATGATAGCGCCCGGAAGAGAGTCAATTCAGGGTGGTGAATATGAAACCAGTAACGT
TATACGATGTCGCAGAGTATGCCGGTGTCTCTTATCAGACCGTTTCCCGCGTGGTGAACCAGGCCAGCCA
CGTTTCTGCGAAAACGCGGGAAAAAGTGGAAGCGGCGATGGCGGAGCTGAATTACATTCCCAACCGCGTG
GCACAACAACTGGCGGGCAAACAGTCGTTGCTGATTGGCGTTGCCACCTCCAGTCTGGCCCTGCACGCGC
CGTCGCAAATTGTCGCGGCGATTAAATCTCGCGCCGATCAACTGGGTGCCAGCGTGGTGGTGTCGATGGT
AGAACGAAGCGGCGTCGAAGCCTGTAAAGCGGCGGTGCACAATCTTCTCGCGCAACGCGTCAGTGGGCTG
ATCATTAACTATCCGCTGGATGACCAGGATGCCATTGCTGTGGAAGCTGCCTGCACTAATGTTCCGGCGT
TATTTCTTGATGTCTCTGACCAGACACCCATCAACAGTATTATTTTCTCCCATGAGGACGGTACGCGACT
GGGCGTGGAGCATCTGGTCGCATTGGGTCACCAGCAAATCGCGCTGTTAGCGGGCCCATTAAGTTCTGTC
TCGGCGCGTCTGCGTCTGGCTGGCTGGCATAAATATCTCACTCGCAATCAAATTCAGCCGATAGCGGAAC
GGGAAGGCGACTGGAGTGCCATGTCCGGTTTTCAACAAACCATGCAAATGCTGAATGAGGGCATCGTTCC
CACTGCGATGCTGGTTGCCAACGATCAGATGGCGCTGGGCGCAATGCGCGCCATTACCGAGTCCGGGCTG
CGCGTTGGTGCGGATATCTCGGTAGTGGGATACGACGATACCGAAGATAGCTCATGTTATATCCCGCCGT
TAACCACCATCAAACAGGATTTTCGCCTGCTGGGGCAAACCAGCGTGGACCGCTTGCTGCAACTCTCTCA
GGGCCAGGCGGTGAAGGGCAATCAGCTGTTGCCAGTCTCACTGGTGAAAAGAAAAACCACCCTGGCGCCC
AATACGCAAACCGCCTCTCCCCGCGCGTTGGCCGATTCATTAATGCAGCTGGCACGACAGGTTTCCCGAC
TGGAAAGCGGGCAGTGACTC
Features (pLannotate 1.2.2; 14 found; start..end, strand, type, name):
     83..671     +  rep_origin     ori: high-copy-number ColE1/pMB1/pBR322/pUC origin of replication
    896..913     +  terminator     rrnB T2 terminator (fragment): transcription terminator T2 from the E. coli rrnB gene
    938..957     -  CDS            lacZα (fragment): LacZα fragment of β-galactosidase; lacZ fragment
   1414..1430    +  protein_bind   lac operator: The lac repressor binds to the lac operator to inhibit transcription in E. coli. This inhibition can be relieved by adding lactose or isopropyl-β-D-thiogalactopyranoside (IPTG). lac repressor encoded by lacI
   1475..1491    +  protein_bind   lac operator: The lac repressor binds to the lac operator to inhibit transcription in E. coli. This inhibition can be relieved by adding lactose or isopropyl-β-D-thiogalactopyranoside (IPTG). lac repressor encoded by lacI
   1505..1524    +  protein_bind   lac operator (symmetric): The lac repressor binds to the lac operator to inhibit transcription in E. coli. This inhibition can be relieved by adding lactose or isopropyl-β-D-thiogalactopyranoside (IPTG). The symmetric lac operator was optimized for tight binding of lac repressor. lac repressor encoded by lacI
   1634..2140    +  CDS            KRAS (fragment): RASK_MELGA - Experimental evidence at protein level: Swiss-Prot protein existence level 1. Ras proteins bind GDP/GTP and possess intrinsic GTPase activity. Plays an important role in the regulation of cell proliferation. May play a role in promoting oncogenic events by inducing transcriptional silencing of tumor suppressor genes (TSGs). From Meleagris gallopavo (Wild turkey).
   2182..2222    -  terminator     rrnB T1 terminator (fragment): transcription terminator T1 from the E. coli rrnB gene
   2224..2339    -  ncRNA          5S rRNA: Accession: RF00001 - 5S ribosomal RNA
   2370..2394    +  CDS            KanR (fragment): aminoglycoside phosphotransferase; aph(3')-Ia; confers resistance to kanamycin in bacteria or G418 (Geneticin®) in eukaryotes
   2424..2520    +  promoter       AmpR promoter (fragment): bla
   2523..3332    +  CDS            KanR: aminoglycoside phosphotransferase; aph(3')-Ia; confers resistance to kanamycin in bacteria or G418 (Geneticin®) in eukaryotes
   3341..3414    +  promoter       lacI promoter (fragment): lacI
   3415..4494    +  CDS            lacI: LACI_ECOLI - Experimental evidence at protein level: Swiss-Prot protein existence level 1. Repressor of the lactose operon. Binds allolactose as an inducer. From Escherichia coli (strain K12).
