[The description below was written by a language model from this plasmid's Addgene catalogue record and pLannotate feature annotations shown in this document.]
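Description:
pDNA2.0 6H-TEV-KRAS G12V is a 4.5 kb bacterial expression plasmid built on a commercial pDNA2.0 backbone (ATUM) for producing recombinant human KRAS in E. coli. It replicates from a high-copy ColE1/pUC-type origin and is selected with kanamycin through an aph(3')-Ia aminoglycoside phosphotransferase gene, which the annotation places downstream of a fragment of the bla (AmpR) promoter. The plasmid also carries its own lacI gene with its promoter, so the Lac repressor is supplied in cis.

The payload is a 507 bp coding sequence for KRAS residues 1–169, which lacks the C-terminal end of the full-length protein, and carries the oncogenic glycine-12-to-valine substitution that yields an activated form of the GTPase. The automated annotation matched this region to a turkey KRAS orthologue, reflecting the high conservation of the protein; the catalogue record identifies it as human. According to the record, expression is driven by a T5 promoter, which is read by the host E. coli RNA polymerase. The feature table does not annotate the promoter itself but shows three lac operator sites, one of them the symmetric tight-binding version, just upstream of the coding region. This is consistent with repression by LacI and induction with IPTG. rrnB-derived terminator fragments lie on either side of the expression cassette.

The backbone supplies an N-terminal 6xHis tag followed by a TEV protease recognition site. The protein can therefore be captured by metal-affinity chromatography and the tag then cleaved off. The insert was introduced by Gibson assembly. The construct is intended for preparing purified KRAS G12V, and the associated work concerns biochemical and structural analysis of cancer-associated KRAS mutants.
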