Addgene plasmid #111850: pDNA2.0 6H-TEV-KRAS G12V
Purpose: Expresses activated human KRAS G12V (amino acids 1 - 169) in E. coli with amino terminal 6xHIS tag that can be removed with TEV protease.
Depositing lab: Kenneth Westover. Depositing organization: University of Texas Southwestern Medical Center. Publication: Biochemical and Structural Analysis of Common Cancer-Associated KRAS Mutations. Hunter JC, Manandhar A, Carrasco MA, Gurbani D, Gondi S, Westover KD. Mol Cancer Res. 2015 Sep;13(9):1325-35. doi: 10.1158/1541-7786.MCR-15-0203. Epub 2015 Jun 2. PubMed 26037647.
Backbone
  Vector backbone: pDNA2.0
  Backbone manufacturer: ATUM
  Backbone size w/o insert (bp): 3939
  Total vector size (bp): 4500
  Vector type: Bacterial Expression
Growth in bacteria
  Bacterial resistance: Kanamycin, 50 μg/mL
  Growth temperature: 37°C
  Growth strain: DH5alpha
  Copy number: Unknown
Gene/Insert
  Gene/Insert name: KRAS G12V (alt name: Kirsten ras oncogene G12V)
  Species: H. sapiens (human)
  Insert size (bp): 507
  Mutation: Changed Glycine 12 to Valine
  Entrez Gene: KRAS (a.k.a. 'C-K-RAS, C-K-RAS, CFC2, K-RAS2A, K-RAS2B, K-RAS4A, K-RAS4B, K-Ras, K-Ras 2, KI-RAS, KRAS1, KRAS2, NS, NS3, OES, RALD, RASK2, c-Ki-ras, c-Ki-ras2)
  Promoter: T5
  Tag / fusion protein: 6xHis-tag (N terminal on backbone); TEV protease cleavage sequence (N terminal on backbone)
  Cloning method: Gibson Cloning
  Sequencing primers: 5′ GGAATTGTGAGCGCTCACAA; 3′ GAACTGCCAGGCATCAAATAAAA
Terms and licenses: Academic/Nonprofit Terms; Industry Terms: Not Available to Industry
How to cite: pDNA2.0 6H-TEV-KRAS G12V was a gift from Kenneth Westover (Addgene plasmid # 111850 ; http://n2t.net/addgene:111850 ; RRID:Addgene_111850)
